LOCUS       Exported 5103 bp ds-DNA circular SYN 12-MAY-2021
DEFINITION  Mammalian expression plasmid for SARS-CoV-2 ORF3a protein.
ACCESSION   .
VERSION     .
KEYWORDS    pGBW-m4133902
SOURCE      synthetic DNA construct
  ORGANISM  synthetic DNA construct
REFERENCE   1 (bases 1 to 5103)
  TITLE     SARS-CoV-2 protein Mammalian expression constructs, tagged, for
            protein expression and/or purification
REFERENCE   2 (bases 1 to 5103)
  AUTHORS   .
  TITLE     Direct Submission
  JOURNAL   Exported May 12, 2021 from SnapGene Server 1.1.58
            http://www.snapgene.com
FEATURES             Location/Qualifiers
     source          1..5103
                     /organism="synthetic DNA construct"
                     /mol_type="other DNA"
     enhancer        75..378
                     /label=CMV enhancer
                     /note="human cytomegalovirus immediate early enhancer"
     promoter        380..582
                     /label=CMV promoter
                     /note="human cytomegalovirus (CMV) immediate early
                     promoter"
     primer_bind     533..553
                     /label=CMV-F
                     /note="Human CMV immediate early promoter, forward primer"
     regulatory      651..660
                     /regulatory_class="other"
                     /note="vertebrate consensus sequence for strong initiation
                     of translation (Kozak, 1987)"
     CDS             1482..1502
                     /codon_start=1
                     /product="tobacco etch virus (TEV) protease recognition and
                     cleavage site"
                     /label=TEV site
                     /translation="ENLYFQS"
     CDS             1506..1571
                     /codon_start=1
                     /product="three tandem FLAG(R) epitope tags, followed by an
                     enterokinase cleavage site"
                     /label=3xFLAG
                     /translation="DYKDHDGDYKDHDIDYKDDDDK"
     polyA_signal    1624..1745
                     /label=SV40 poly(A) signal
                     /note="SV40 polyadenylation signal"
     primer_bind     complement(1635..1654)
                     /label=EBV-rev
                     /note="SV40 polyA terminator, reverse primer"
     primer_bind     1689..1708
                     /label=SV40pA-R
                     /note="SV40 polyA, reverse primer"
     terminator      1860..1906
                     /label=T7 terminator
                     /note="transcription terminator for bacteriophage T7 RNA
                     polymerase"
     terminator      1936..2072
                     /label=rrnG terminator
                     /note="transcription terminator from the E. coli ribosomal
                     RNA rrnG operon (Albrechtsen et al., 1991)"
     misc_feature    2117..2188
                     /label=3' beta-globin insulator
                     /note="insulator downstream of the human beta-globin locus
                     (Farrell et al., 2002)"
     rep_origin      complement(2414..3002)
                     /direction=LEFT
                     /label=ori
                     /note="high-copy-number ColE1/pMB1/pBR322/pUC origin of
                     replication"
     primer_bind     complement(2494..2513)
                     /label=pBR322ori-F
                     /note="pBR322 origin, forward primer"
     CDS             3748..4608
                     /codon_start=1
                     /gene="bla"
                     /product="beta-lactamase"
                     /label=AmpR
                     /note="confers resistance to ampicillin, carbenicillin, and
                     related antibiotics"
                     /translation="MSIQHFRVALIPFFAAFCLPVFAHPETLVKVKDAEDQLGARVGYI
                     ELDLNSGKILESFRPEERFPMMSTFKVLLCGAVLSRIDAGQEQLGRRIHYSQNDLVEYS
                     PVTEKHLTDGMTVRELCSAAITMSDNTAANLLLTTIGGPKELTAFLHNMGDHVTRLDRW
                     EPELNEAIPNDERDTTMPVAMATTLRKLLTGELLTLASRQQLIDWMEADKVAGPLLRSA
                     LPAGWFIADKSGAGERGSRGIIAALGPDGKPSRIVVIYTTGSQATMDERNRQIAEIGAS
                     LIKHW"
     primer_bind     complement(3966..3985)
                     /label=Amp-R
                     /note="Ampicillin resistance gene, reverse primer"
     terminator      4621..4757
                     /label=rrnG terminator
                     /note="transcription terminator from the E. coli ribosomal
                     RNA rrnG operon (Albrechtsen et al., 1991)"
     misc_feature    4909..4980
                     /label=5' beta-globin insulator
                     /note="insulator upstream of the human beta-globin locus
                     (Farrell et al., 2002)"
     terminator      4985..5031
                     /label=T7 terminator
                     /note="transcription terminator for bacteriophage T7 RNA
                     polymerase"
     polyA_signal    5049..5097
                     /note="synthetic polyadenylation signal"
ORIGIN
        1 ctgctgatcg agtgtagcca gatctagtaa tcaattacgg ggtcattagt tcatagccca
       61 tatatggagt tccgcgttac ataacttacg gtaaatggcc cgcctggctg accgcccaac
      121 gacccccgcc cattgacgtc aataatgacg tatgttccca tagtaacgcc aatagggact
      181 ttccattgac gtcaatgggt ggagtattta cggtaaactg cccacttggc agtacatcaa
      241 gtgtatcata tgccaagtac gccccctatt gacgtcaatg acggtaaatg gcccgcctgg
      301 cattatgccc agtacatgac cttatgggac tttcctactt ggcagtacat ctacgtatta
      361 gtcatcgcta ttaccatgct gatgcggttt tggcagtaca tcaatgggcg tggatagcgg
      421 tttgactcac ggggatttcc aagtctccac cccattgacg tcaatgggag tttgttttgg
      481 caccaaaatc aacgggactt tccaaaatgt cgtaacaact ccgccccatt gacgcaaatg
      541 ggcggtaggc gtgtacggtg ggaggtctat ataagcagag ctggtttagt gaaccgtcag
      601 atcagatctt tgtcgatcct accatccact cgacacaccc gccagcggcc gccaccatgg
      661 atttgtttat gagaatcttc acaattggaa ctgtaacttt gaagcaaggt gaaatcaagg
      721 atgctactcc ttcagatttt gttcgcgcta ctgcaacgat accgatacaa gcctcactcc
      781 ctttcggatg gcttattgtt ggcgttgcac ttcttgctgt ttttcagagc gcttccaaaa
      841 tcataaccct caaaaagaga tggcaactag cactctccaa gggtgttcac tttgtttgca
      901 acttgctgtt gttgtttgta acagtttact cacacctttt gctcgttgct gctggccttg
      961 aagccccttt tctctatctt tatgctttag tctacttctt gcagagtata aactttgtaa
     1021 gaataataat gaggctttgg ctttgctgga aatgccgttc caaaaaccca ttactttatg
     1081 atgccaacta ttttctttgc tggcatacta attgttacga ctattgtata ccttacaata
     1141 gtgtaacttc ttcaattgtc attacttcag gtgatggcac aacaagtcct atttctgaac
     1201 atgactacca gattggtggt tatactgaaa aatgggaatc tggagtaaaa gactgtgttg
     1261 tattacacag ttacttcact tcagactatt accagctgta ctcaactcaa ttgagtacag
     1321 acactggtgt tgaacatgtt accttcttca tctacaataa aattgttgat gagcctgaag
     1381 aacatgtcca aattcacaca atcgacggtt catccggagt tgttaatcca gtaatggaac
     1441 caatttatga tgaaccgacg acgactacta gcgtgccttt ggaaaacctt tactttcagt
     1501 cgatggatta taaggaccac gatggagact acaaagatca tgacattgat tacaaggacg
     1561 acgatgacaa ataagctagc ttgactgact gagatacagc gtaccttcag ctcacagaca
     1621 tgataagata cattgatgag tttggacaaa ccacaactag aatgcagtga aaaaaatgct
     1681 ttatttgtga aatttgtgat gctattgctt tatttgtaac cattataagc tgcaataaac
     1741 aagttaacaa caacaattgc attcatttta tgtttcaggt tcagggggag gtgtgggagg
     1801 ttttttaaag caagtaaaac ctctacaaat gtggtattgg cccatctcta tcggtatcgt
     1861 agcataaccc cttggggcct ctaaacgggt cttgaggggt tttttgtgcc cctcgggccg
     1921 gattgctatc taccggcatt ggcgcagaaa aaaatgcctg atgcgacgct gcgcgtctta
     1981 tactcccaca tatgccagat tcagcaacgg atacggcttc cccaacttgc ccacttccat
     2041 acgtgtcctc cttaccagaa atttatcctt aaggtcgtca gctatcctgc aggcgatctc
     2101 tcgatttcga tcaagacatt cctttaatgg tcttttctgg acaccactag gggtcagaag
     2161 tagttcatca aactttcttc cctccctaat ctcattggtt accttgggct atcgaaactt
     2221 aattaaccag tcaagtcagc tacttggcga gatcgacttg tctgggtttc gactacgctc
     2281 agaattgcgt cagtcaagtt cgatctggtc cttgctattg cacccgttct ccgattacga
     2341 gtttcattta aatcatgtga gcaaaaggcc agcaaaaggc caggaaccgt aaaaaggccg
     2401 cgttgctggc gtttttccat aggctccgcc cccctgacga gcatcacaaa aatcgacgct
     2461 caagtcagag gtggcgaaac ccgacaggac tataaagata ccaggcgttt ccccctggaa
     2521 gctccctcgt gcgctctcct gttccgaccc tgccgcttac cggatacctg tccgcctttc
     2581 tcccttcggg aagcgtggcg ctttctcata gctcacgctg taggtatctc agttcggtgt
     2641 aggtcgttcg ctccaagctg ggctgtgtgc acgaaccccc cgttcagccc gaccgctgcg
     2701 ccttatccgg taactatcgt cttgagtcca acccggtaag acacgactta tcgccactgg
     2761 cagcagccac tggtaacagg attagcagag cgaggtatgt aggcggtgct acagagttct
     2821 tgaagtggtg gcctaactac ggctacacta gaagaacagt atttggtatc tgcgctctgc
     2881 tgaagccagt taccttcgga aaaagagttg gtagctcttg atccggcaaa caaaccaccg
     2941 ctggtagcgg tggttttttt gtttgcaagc agcagattac gcgcagaaaa aaaggatctc
     3001 aagaagatcc tttgatcttt tctacggggt ctgacgctca gtggaacgaa aactcacgtt
     3061 aagggatttt ggtcatgaga ttatcaaaaa ggatcttcac ctagatcctt ttaaattaaa
     3121 aatgaagttt taaatcaatc taaagtatat atgagtaaac ttggtctgac agttaccaat
     3181 gcttaatcag tgaggcacct atctcagcga tctgtctatt tcgttcatcc atagttgcat
     3241 ttaaatttcc gaactctcca aggccctcgt cggaaaatct tcaaaccttt cgtccgatcc
     3301 atcttgcagg ctacctctcg aacgaactat cgcaagtctc ttggccggcc ttgcgccttg
     3361 gctattgctt ggcagcgcct atcgccaggt attactccaa tcccgaatat ccgagatcgg
     3421 gatcacccga gagaagttca acctacatcc tcaatcccga tctatccgag atccgaggaa
     3481 tatcgaaatc ggggcgcgcc tggtgtaccg agaacgatcc tctcagtgcg agtctcgacg
     3541 atccatatcg ttgcttggca gtcagccagt cggaatccag cttgggaccc aggaagtcca
     3601 atcgtcagat attgtactca agcctggtca cggcagcgta ccgatctgtt taaacctaga
     3661 tattgatagt ctgatcggtc aacgtataat cgagtcctag cttttgcaaa catctatcaa
     3721 gagacaggat cagcaggagg ctttcgcatg agtattcaac atttccgtgt cgcccttatt
     3781 cccttttttg cggcattttg ccttcctgtt tttgctcacc cagaaacgct ggtgaaagta
     3841 aaagatgctg aagatcagtt gggtgcgcga gtgggttaca tcgaactgga tctcaacagc
     3901 ggtaagatcc ttgagagttt tcgccccgaa gaacgctttc caatgatgag cacttttaaa
     3961 gttctgctat gtggcgcggt attatcccgt attgacgccg ggcaagagca actcggtcgc
     4021 cgcatacact attctcagaa tgacttggtt gagtattcac cagtcacaga aaagcatctt
     4081 acggatggca tgacagtaag agaattatgc agtgctgcca taaccatgag tgataacact
     4141 gcggccaact tacttctgac aacgattgga ggaccgaagg agctaaccgc ttttttgcac
     4201 aacatggggg atcatgtaac tcgccttgat cgttgggaac cggagctgaa tgaagccata
     4261 ccaaacgacg agcgtgacac cacgatgcct gtagcaatgg caacaacctt gcgtaaacta
     4321 ttaactggcg aactacttac tctagcttcc cggcaacagt tgatagactg gatggaggcg
     4381 gataaagttg caggaccact tctgcgctcg gcccttccgg ctggctggtt tattgctgat
     4441 aaatctggag ccggtgagcg tgggtctcgc ggtatcattg cagcactggg gccagatggt
     4501 aagccctccc gtatcgtagt tatctacacg acggggagtc aggcaactat ggatgaacga
     4561 aatagacaga tcgctgagat aggtgcctca ctgattaagc attggtaacc gattctaggt
     4621 gcattggcgc agaaaaaaat gcctgatgcg acgctgcgcg tcttatactc ccacatatgc
     4681 cagattcagc aacggatacg gcttccccaa cttgcccact tccatacgtg tcctccttac
     4741 cagaaattta tccttaagat cccgaatcgt ttaaactcga ctctggctct atcgaatctc
     4801 cgtcgtttcg agcttacgcg aacagccgtg gcgctcattt gctcgtcggg catcgaatct
     4861 cgtcagctat cgtcagctta cctttttggc agcgatcgcg gctcccgaca tcttggacca
     4921 ttagctccac aggtatcttc ttccctctag tggtcataac agcagcttca gctacctctc
     4981 aattcaaaaa acccctcaag acccgtttag aggccccaag gggttatgct atcaatcgtt
     5041 gcgttacaca cacaaaaaac caacacacat ccatcttcga tggatagcga ttttattatc
     5101 taa
//
